>Addgene plasmid #37671 | pCEFL3xHAmGli2 | addgene full sequence | sequence record 265988 | Addgene NGS Result
GGGCAGAGCGCACATCGCCCACAGTCCCCGAGAAGTTGGGGGGAGGGGTCGGCAATTGAACCGGTGCCTA
GAGAAGGTGGCGCGGGGTAAACTGGGAAAGTGATGTCGTGTACTGGCTCCGCCTTTTTCCCGAGGGTGGG
GGAGAACCGTATATAAGTGCAGTAGTCGCCGTGAACGTTCTTTTTCGCAACGGGTTTGCCGCCAGAACAC
AGGTAAGTGCCGTGTGTGGTTCCCGCGGGCCTGGCCTCTTTACGGGTTATGGCCCTTGCGTGCCTTGAAT
TACTTCCACCTGGCTGCAGTACGTGATTCTTGATCCCGAGCTTCGGGTTGGAAGTGGGTGGGAGAGTTCG
AGGCCTTGCGCTTAAGGAGCCCCTTCGCCTCGTGCTTGAGTTGAGGCCTGGCCTGGGCGCTGGGGCCGCC
GCGTGCGAATCTGGTGGCACCTTCGCGCCTGTCTCGCTGCTTTCGATAAGTCTCTAGCCATTTAAAATTT
TTGATGACCTGCTGCGACGCTTTTTTTCTGGCAAGATAGTCTTGTAAATGCGGGCCAAGATCGATCTGCA
CACTGGTATTTCGGTTTTTGGGGCCGCGGGCGGCGACGGGGCCCGTGCGTCCCAGCGCACATGTTCGGCG
AGGCGGGGCCTGCGAGCGCGGCCACCGAGAATCGGACGGGGGTAGTCTCAAGCTGGCCGGCCTGCTCTGG
TGCCTGGCCTCGCGCCGCCGTGTATCGCCCCGCCCTGGGCGGCAAGGCTGGCCCGGTCGGCACCAGTTGC
GTGAGCGGAAAGATGGCCGCTTCCCGGCCCTGCTGCAGGGAGCTCAAAATGGAGGACGCGGCGCTCGGGA
GAGCGGGCGGGTGAGTCACCCACACAAAGGAAAAGGGCCTTTCCGTCCTCAGCCGTCGCTTCATGTGACT
CCACGGAGTACCGGGCGCCGTCCAGGCACCTCGATTAGTTCTCGAGCTTTTGGAGTACGTCGTCTTTAGG
TTGGGGGGAGGGGTTTTATGCGATGGAGTTTCCCCACACTGAGTGGGTGGAGACTGAAGTTAGGCCAGCT
TGGCACTTGATGTAATTCTCCTTGGAATTTGCCCTTTTTGAGTTTGGATCTTGGTTCATTCTCAAGCCTC
AGACAGTGGTTCAAAGTTTTTTTCTTCCATTTCAGGTGTCGTGAGGAATTGGCGAAGCTTGCCGCCACCA
TGGGATACCCATACGATGTTCCTGACTATGCGGGCTATCCCTATGACGTCCCGGACTATGCTGCTAGCTA
TCCATATGACGTTCCAGATTACGCTAGATCCACTAGTGAGACTTCTGCCCCAGCCCCTGCACTGGAGAAG
AAAGAAGCCAAGAGTGGTCTCTTGGAGGACAGCAGCTTCCCCGACCCAGGGAAAAAGGCCTGTCCTCTGG
CGGTGGCCGCAGCTGTAGCCGCCCACGGAGTTCCTCAGCAGCTCCTGCCGGCTTTCCACGCGCCTTTGCC
GATTGACATGAGACACCAGGAGGGAAGGTACCATTATGACCCTCACTCTGTCCACAGTGTACACGGGCCT
CCCACCCTAAGTGGCAGCCCTGTCATCTCAGATATCTCCTTGATACGACTTTCTCCACACCCTGCTGGCC
CTGGAGAGTCACCCTTCAGCGCCCACCACCCCTACGTGAACCCCCATATGGAGCACTACCTCCGGTCTGT
GCACAGCAGCCCCACACTCTCAATGATCTCTGCCGCCAGGGGCCTCAGCCCTGCTGATGTGGCCCACGAA
CATCTGAAAGAGAGGGGACTCTTTAGCCTCGCAGCCCCAGGCACCAACCCTTCAGACTATTACCACCAGA
TGACCCTCATGGCAAGCCACCCCACCCCTTATGGGGACCTTCTAATGCAGAGCGGGGGTGCTGCTAGCGC
ACCCCATCTCCATGACTACCTCAACCCTGTGGATGCATCACGATTCTCTAGTCCACGTGTGACCCCACGA
CTGAGCCGCAAGCGGGCTCTGTCCATCTCCCCGCTCTCAGATGCCAGCCTCGACCTACAACGCATGATTC
GGACCTCTCCCAACTCGCTGGTAGCTTACATCAACAACTCCAGGAGCAGCTCAGCAGCCAGTGGCTCTTA
TGGACATCTGTCTGCTGGTGCCCTCAGCCCAGCCTTCACTTTTCCCCACCCCATCAATCCTGTGGCCTAC
CAGCAGATCTTGAGCCAGCAGCGGGGCCTGGGCTCAGCCTTTGGACACACACCACCCCTGATCCAGCCTT
CACCCACCTTCTTGGCCCAGCAGCCCATGACTCTCACCTCCATCAGCACCATGCCTACCCAACTCAGCAG
CAGTAGCAGCAACTGTCTAAATGATGCCAACCAGAACAAGCAGAACAGCGAGTCAGCTGTGAGCAGCACC
GTGAACCCCATCACCATTCATAAGCGGAGCAAGGTCAAGACTGAGGCTGAGGGCCTGCGTCCAGCATCCC
CGCTTGGACTGACACAGGAGCAGCTGGCCGATCTCAAGGAAGACCTGGACAGGGATGACTGTAAGCAGGA
GGCCGAGGTGGTCATCTACGAGACCAACTGCCACTGGGCAGACTGCACCAAGGAGTATGACACACAGGAG
CAGCTGGTGCATCATATCAACAATGAACACATCCACGGGGAGAAGAAGGAGTTCGTGTGCCGCTGGCAGG
CCTGCACGAGAGAGCAGAAGCCCTTCAAGGCCCAGTACATGCTGGTTGTTCACATGCGCAGACACACGGG
TGAGAAGCCACACAAGTGCACGTTCGAAGGCTGTTCCAAGGCCTACTCTCGCCTGGAGAACCTGAAGACA
CACCTGCGTTCACACACAGGAGAGAAGCCATATGTGTGTGAACACGAAGGCTGTAACAAAGCCTTCTCCA
ATGCCTCAGACCGCGCCAAGCACCAGAACCGCACTCACTCCAATGAGAAACCCTACATCTGCAAGATCCC
AGGCTGCACCAAGAGGTACACAGACCCCAGCTCACTCCGCAAGCATGTGAAGACTGTCCATGGGCCAGAC
GCCCATGTCACCAAGAAACAGCGTAATGATGTGCATGTCCGTGCTCCACTGCTCAAGGAGAATGGGGATA
ATGAGGCCAGCGCCGAGCCAGGTGGCCGGGGACCTGAGGAGAGTGTGGAGGCCAGTAGCACCAGCCACAC
TGTGGAGGACTGCCTACATATCAAAGCCATCAAGACAGAGAGCTCCGGGCTTTGTCAGTCCAGCCCCGGG
GCCCAGTCATCCTGCAGCAGCGAGCCCTCTCCCCTGGGCAGTGCCCCCAACAATGACAGTGGCATGGAGA
TGCCGGGGACAGGGCCTGGGAGTCTGGGAGACCTGACAGCACTGGCTGACACGTGTCCAGGAGCTGACAC
CTCAGCCCTGGCTGCACCCTCCACTGGTGGCCTGCAGCTGCGCAAACACATGAGCACCGTGCATCGCTTT
GAGCAGCTGAAGAGAGAGAAGCTCAAGTCACTGAAGGATTCCTGCTCGTGGGCCGGCCCAGCTCCACACA
CCCGCAACACCAAGCTGCCTCCCCTTCCAGTCAATGGTTCTGTCCTGGAAAACTTCAACAATACAGGGGG
CGGTGGACCGGCAGGACTGCTGCCCAGCCAGCGGCTACCAGAGCTGACCGAAGTGACGATGCTGAGCCAG
CTGCAGGAACGAAGAGACAGCTCCACCAGCACCATGAGCTCGGCCTACACTGTGAGCCGCCGCTCCTCTG
GCATCTCCCCATACTTCTCTAGCCGTCGCTCCAGCGAGGCTTCGCCTCTCGGTGGCCTACGCCCGCACAA
CGCCAGCTCAGCAGACTCCTATGACCCCATCTCCACAGATGCCTCTCGGCGCTCCAGTGAAGCCAGCCAG
TGCAGTGGCGGTGGCCCAGAGCTGCTCAACCTCACACCTGCGCAGCAGTACAACCTGCGTGCCAAGTACG
CAGCGGCCACAGGTGGACCACCGCCCACGCCACTGCCGGGCCTCGATCGTGTAAGCCTTCGTACCCGCCT
GGCCTTGCTGGATGCTCCTGAGCGTGCACTTCCTGGTGCCTGCCCACATCCACTGGGGCCACGGCGTGGC
AGCGATGGGCCTACCTATAGCCATGGTCATGGCCATGGCTACGCAGGTGCGGCTCCAGCATTCCCCCACG
AGGGGCCAAACAGCAGCACACGGCGGGCCAGCGACCCTGTGCGGCGCCCTGACCCCCTTATTCTGCCTCG
AGTGCAACGTTTCCACAGTACCCACAACATGAATCCAGGTTCACTGCCACCCTGCGCTGATCGGCGTGGC
CTGCACGTACAGAGCCACCCCAGCGTAGACAGCAACCTGACCCGCAACGCCTACTCTCCCAGACCCCCTA
GCATCAATGAGAACGTGGTGATGGAGGCCGTGGCTGCTGGGGTAGACGGCCCAGGGCTAGAGTGCGACCT
GGGGCTGGTGGAGGATGAGCTGGTGCTGCCAGATGATGTGGTACAGTACATCAAGGCTCACACCGGTGGT
ACCTTGGATGACGGCATTCGGCAGGGGTATCCCACAGAAGGTACTGGCTTCCCCGAGAACTCTAAGCTGC
CCAGTCCTGGGCTACAAGGCCACCGCAGGCTAGCAGCTGCCGACTCCAACATGGGTCCTTCTGCTCCTGG
ACTCGGGGGCTGCCAGCTGAGCTACAGCCCCTCCTCCAACCTCAACAAGAGCAACATGCCTGTGCAGTGG
AATGAGGTGAGTTCTGGCACCGTGGATGCCCTGCCTACCCAGGTGAAGCCACCTCCTTTCCCTCACAGCA
ACCTGGCTGTGGTCCAACAGAAGCCAGCCTTTGGCCAGTATCCAGGATATAATCCACAATCCGTGCAGAG
CAGCTCCGGAGGTCTAGACAGCACCCAGCCGCACCTACAGCTTCGAGGAGCCCCCTCTGCATCAAGAGGG
AGCTACACGCAACAGCCTCGACAGCCAGCTGCAGGCAGTCAGTGCCTGGGTATGAGTGCGGCCATGAGCC
CGCAGGCCAGCTACAGCCAAGCCCACCCCCAGCTGAGCCCAAACATTGTCAGCGGATCTCTGAACCAGTT
TTCTCCCTCCTGCAGCAATATGGCAGCCAAGCCCAGCCACCTGGGACTCCCTCAGCAAATGGAAGTTGTC
CCCAATGCCACCATCATGAATGGCCATCAACGGGAGCACGGGGTCCCCAATTCATCCCTGGCTGCGGTGT
CACAACCTCACCCAGTCCTGAGCTATCCCCAGCAGGACAGCTACCAACAGGGCTCCAACCTTCTGTCATC
CCATCAGCCTGGCTTCATGGAGTCCCAGCAGAACGCGGGCTTTGGTCTCATGCAGCCTCGGCCACCCCTG
GAACCCAACACGGCCAGCCGTCACCGTGGAGTACGTTCTGGGCAACAGCAGTTGTATGCCAGGACCACTG
GCCAAGCCATGGTCACATCAGCCAACCAAGAGACAGCAGAAGCTATGCCCAAGGGACCAGCAGGGACCAT
GGTATCCCTAGCTCCTCAGCCATCTCAGGACACAGGGCGGGCACAAGATCAGAACACGCTATACTACTAT
GGCCAGATCCACATGTATGAACAGAATGGAGGCTGCCCAGCCGTGCAGCCCCAGCCGCCACAACCACAAG
CTTGCTCAGACAGTATCCAGCCTGAGCCTTTGCCTTCACCGGGAGTCAACCAGGTGTCTAGCACCGTGGA
CTCCCAGCTCCTGGAGCCCCCCCAGATTGACTTTGATGCCATCATGGATGATGGTGATCACTCGAGTTTG
TTTTCTGGTGCACTGAGCCCAACCCTTCTCCACAATCTCTCCCAGAATTCCTCACGCCTCACCACACCCC
GGAATTCCTTGACACTGCCCTCCATCCCTGCGGGCATCAGCAACATGGCCGTGGGCGACATGAGTTCCAT
GCTCACCAGCCTGGCTGAAGAGAGCAAGTTTTTAAACATGATGACCTAAGCGGCCGCTCGAGCATGCATC
TAGAGGGCCCTATTCTATAGTGTCACCTAAATGCTAGAGCTCGCTGATCAGCCTCGACTGTGCCTTCTAG
TTGCCAGCCATCTGTTGTTTGCCCCTCCCCCGTGCCTTCCTTGACCCTGGAAGGTGCCACTCCCACTGTC
CTTTCCTAATAAAATGAGGAAATTGCATCGCATTGTCTGAGTAGGTGTCATTCTATTCTGGGGGGTGGGG
TGGGGCAGGACAGCAAGGGGGAGGATTGGGAAGACAATAGCAGGCATGCTGGGGATGCGGTGGGCTCTAT
GGCTTCTGAGGCGGAAAGAACCAGCTGGGGCTCTAGGGGGTATCCCC
[124 nt withheld, positions 6278-6401]
C
[91 nt withheld, positions 6403-6493]
A
[49 nt withheld, positions 6495-6543]
CCTTTGACGTTGGAGTCCACGTTCTTT
[37 nt withheld, positions 6571-6607]
ACCCTATCTCGGTCTATTCTTTTGATTTATAAGGGATTTTGCCGATTTCGGCCTATTGGTTAAAAAATGA
GCTGATTTAACAAAAATTTAACGCGAATTAATTCTGTGGAATGTGTGTCAGTTAGGGTGTGGAAAGTCCC
CAGGCTCCCCAGCAGGCAGAAGTATGCAAAGCATGCATCTCAATTAGTCAGCAACCAGGTGTGGAAAGTC
CCCAGGCTCCCCAGCAGGCAGAAGTATGCAAAGCATGCATCTCAATTAGTCAGCAACCATAGTCCCGCCC
CTAACTCCGCCCATCCCGCCCCTAACTCCGCCCAGTTCCGCCCATTCTCCGCCCCATGGCTGACTAATTT
TTTTTATTTATGCAGAGGCCGAGGCCGCCTCTGCCTCTGAGCTATTCCAGAAGTAGTGAGGAGGCTTTTT
TGGAGGCCTAGGCTTTTGCAAAAAGCTCCCGGGAGCTTGTATATCCATTTTCGGATCTGATCAAGAGACA
GGATGAGGATCGTTTCGCATGATTGAACAAGATGGATTGCACGCAGGTTCTCCGGCCGCTTGGGTGGAGA
GGCTATTCGGCTATGACTGGGCACAACAGACAATCGGCTGCTCTGATGCCGCCGTGTTCCGGCTGTCAGC
GCAGGGGCGCCCGGTTCTTTTTGTCAAGACCGACCTGTCCGGTGCCCTGAATGAACTGCAGGACGAGGCA
GCGCGGCTATCGTGGCTGGCCACGACGGGCGTTCCTTGCGCAGCTGTGCTCGACGTTGTCACTGAAGCGG
GAAGGGACTGGCTGCTATTGGGCGAAGTGCCGGGGCAGGATCTCCTGTCATCTCACCTTGCTCCTGCCGA
GAAAGTATCCATCATGGCTGATGCAATGCGGCGGCTGCATACGCTTGATCCGGCTACCTGCCCATTCGAC
CACCAAGCGAAACATCGCATCGAGCGAGCACGTACTCGGATGGAAGCCGGTCTTGTCGATCAGGATGATC
TGGACGAAGAGCATCAGGGGCTCGCGCCAGCCGAACTGTTCGCCAGGCTCAAGGCGCGCATGCCCGACGG
CGAGGATCTCGTCGTGACCCATGGCGATGCCTGCTTGCCGAATATCATGGTGGAAAATGGCCGCTTTTCT
GGATTCATCGACTGTGGCCGGCTGGGTGTGGCGGACCGCTATCAGGACATAGCGTTGGCTACCCGTGATA
TTGCTGAAGAGCTTGGCGGCGAATGGGCTGACCGCTTCCTCGTGCTTTACGGTATCGCCGCTCCCGATTC
GCAGCGCATCGCCTTCTATCGCCTTCTTGACGAGTTCTTCTGAGCGGGACTCTGGGGTTCGAAATGACCG
ACCAAGCGACGCCCAACCTGCCATCACGAGATTTCGATTCCACCGCCGCCTTCTATGAAAGGTTGGGCTT
CGGAATCGTTTTCCGGGACGCCGGCTGGATGATCCTCCAGCGCGGGGATCTCATGCTGGAGTTCTTCGCC
CACCCCAACTTGTTTATTGCAGCTTATAATGGTTACAAATAAAGCAATAGCATCACAAATTTCACAAATA
AAGCATTTTTTTCACTGCATTCTAGTTGTGGTTTGTCCAAACTCATCAATGTATCTTATCATGTCTGTAT
ACCGTCGACCTCTAGCTAGAGCTTGGCGTAATCATGGTCATAGCTGTTTCCTGTGTGAAATTGTTATCCG
CTCACAATTCCACACAACATACGAGCCGGAAGCATAAAGTGTAAAGCCTGGGGTGCCTAATGAGTGAGCT
AACTCACATTAATTGCGTTGCGCTCACTGCCCGCTTTCCAGTCGGGAAACCTGTCGTGCCAGCTGCATTA
ATGAATCGGCCAACGCGCGGGGAGAGGCGGTTTGCGTATTGGGCGCTCTTCCGCTTCCTCGCTCACTGAC
TCGCTGCGCTCGGTCGTTCGGCTGCGGCGAGCGGTATCAGCTCACTCAAAGGCGGTAATACGGTTATCCA
CAGAATCAGGGGATAACGCAGGAAAGAACATGTGAGCAAAAGGCCAGCAAAAGGCCAGGAACCGTAAAAA
GGCCGCGTTGCTGGCGTTTTTCCATAGGCTCCGCCCCCCTGACGAGCATCACAAAAATCGACGCTCAAGT
CAGAGGTGGCGAAACCCGACAGGACTATAAAGATACCAGGCGTTTCCCCCTGGAAGCTCCCTCGTGCGCT
CTCCTGTTCCGACCCTGCCGCTTACCGGATACCTGTCCGCCTTTCTCCCTTCGGGAAGCGTGGCGCTTTC
TCATAGCTCACGCTGTAGGTATCTCAGTTCGGTGTAGGTCGTTCGCTCCAAGCTGGGCTGTGTGCACGAA
CCCCCCGTTCAGCCCGACCGCTGCGCCTTATCCGGTAACTATCGTCTTGAGTCCAACCCGGTAAGACACG
ACTTATCGCCACTGGCAGCAGCCACTGGTAACAGGATTAGCAGAGCGAGGTATGTAGGCGGTGCTACAGA
GTTCTTGAAGTGGTGGCCTAACTACGGCTACACTAGAAGAACAGTATTTGGTATCTGCGCTCTGCTGAAG
CCAGTTACCTTCGGAAAAAGAGTTGGTAGCTCTTGATCCGGCAAACAAACCACCGCTGGTAGCGGTGGTT
TTTTTGTTTGCAAGCAGCAGATTACGCGCAGAAAAAAAGGATCTCAAGAAGATCCTTTGATCTTTTCTAC
GGGGTCTGACGCTCAGTGGAACGAAAACTCACGTTAAGGGATTTTGGTCATGAGATTATCAAAAAGGATC
TTCACCTAGATCCTTTTAAATTAAAAATGAAGTTTTAAATCAATCTAAAGTATATATGAGTAAACTTGGT
CTGACAGTTACCAATGCTTAATCAGTGAGGCACCTATCTCAGCGATCTGTCTATTTCGTTCATCCATAGT
TGCCTGACTCCCCGTCGTGTAGATAACTACGATACGGGAGGGCTTACCATCTGGCCCCAGTGCTGCAATG
ATACCGCGAGACCCACGCTCACCGGCTCCAGATTTATCAGCAATAAACCAGCCAGCCGGAAGGGCCGAGC
GCAGAAGTGGTCCTGCAACTTTATCCGCCTCCATCCAGTCTATTAATTGTTGCCGGGAAGCTAGAGTAAG
TAGTTCGCCAGTTAATAGTTTGCGCAACGTTGTTGCCATTGCTACAGGCATCGTGGTGTCACGCTCGTCG
TTTGGTATGGCTTCATTCAGCTCCGGTTCCCAACGATCAAGGCGAGTTACATGATCCCCCATGTTGTGCA
AAAAAGCGGTTAGCTCCTTCGGTCCTCCGATCGTTGTCAGAAGTAAGTTGGCCGCAGTGTTATCACTCAT
GGTTATGGCAGCACTGCATAATTCTCTTACTGTCATGCCATCCGTAAGATGCTTTTCTGTGACTGGTGAG
TACTCAACCAAGTCATTCTGAGAATAGTGTATGCGGCGACCGAGTTGCTCTTGCCCGGCGTCAATACGGG
ATAATACCGCGCCACATAGCAGAACTTTAAAAGTGCTCATCATTGGAAAACGTTCTTCGGGGCGAAAACT
CTCAAGGATCTTACCGCTGTTGAGATCCAGTTCGATGTAACCCACTCGTGCACCCAACTGATCTTCAGCA
TCTTTTACTTTCACCAGCGTTTCTGGGTGAGCAAAAACAGGAAGGCAAAATGCCGCAAAAAAGGGAATAA
GGGCGACACGGAAATGTTGAATACTCATACTCTTCCTTTTTCAATATTATTGAAGCATTTATCAGGGTTA
TTGTCTCATGAGCGGATACATATTTGAATGTATTTAGAAAAATAAACAAATAGGGGTTCCGCGCACATTT
CCCCGAAAAGTGCCACCTGACGTCGACGGATCGGGAGATCGATCTCCCGATCCCCTATGGTGCACTCTCA
GTACAATCTGCTCTGATGCCGCATAGTTAAGCCAGTATCTGCTCCCTGCTTGTGTGTTGGAGGTCGCTGA
GTAGTGCGCGAGCAAAATTTAAGCTACAACAAGGCAAGGCTTGACCGACAATTGCATGAAGAATCTGCTT
AGGGTTAGGCGTTTTGCGCTGCTTCGAGCTTTGCAAAGATGGATAAAGTTTTAAACAGAGAGGAATCTTT
GCAGCTAATGGACCTTCTAGGTCTTGAAAGGAGTGGGAATTGGCTCCGGTGCCCGTCAGT
Features (pLannotate 1.2.2; 21 found; start..end, strand, type, name):
      1..212     +  promoter       EF-1α core promoter: core promoter for human elongation factor EF-1α
    213..322     +  intron         EF-1α intron A (fragment): intron upstream of the start codon of human EF-1α
    952..1155    +  intron         EF-1α intron A: truncated intron upstream of the start codon of human EF-1α
   1298..5926    +  CDS            Gli2: GLI2_MOUSE - Also known as Thp From Mus musculus (Mouse).
   5964..5982    -  promoter       SP6 promoter: promoter for bacteriophage SP6 RNA polymerase
   6008..6232    +  polyA_signal   bGH poly(A) signal: bovine growth hormone polyadenylation signal
   6236..6257    +  promoter       SV40 promoter (fragment): SV40 enhancer and early promoter
   6278..6706    +  rep_origin     f1 ori (sequence partly withheld): f1 bacteriophage origin of replication; arrow indicates direction of (+) strand synthesis
   6720..7049    +  promoter       SV40 promoter: SV40 enhancer and early promoter
   7116..7907    +  CDS            neo: KKA2_KLEPN - Also known as kan, nptII. Experimental evidence at protein level: Swiss-Prot protein existence level 1. Resistance to kanamycin, neomycin, paromomycin, ribostamycin, butirosin and gentamicin B. From Klebsiella pneumoniae.
   7931..8089    +  CDS            ble (fragment): BLE_KLEPN - Experimental evidence at protein level: Swiss-Prot protein existence level 1. Binding protein with a strong affinity to the bleomycin family of antibiotics. Binds to CL990; an antimitotic-antibiotic compound. From Klebsiella pneumoniae.
   8084..8205    +  polyA_signal   SV40 poly(A) signal: SV40 polyadenylation signal
   8276..8298    -  protein_bind   lac operator (fragment): The lac repressor binds to the lac operator to inhibit transcription in E. coli. This inhibition can be relieved by adding lactose or isopropyl-β-D-thiogalactopyranoside (IPTG). lac repressor encoded by lacI
   8302..8332    -  promoter       lac promoter: promoter for the E. coli lac operon
   8347..8368    -  protein_bind   CAP binding site: CAP binding activates transcription in the presence of cAMP. E. coli catabolite activator protein
   8381..8473    -  CDS            lacI (fragment): lac repressor; lacI; The lac repressor binds to the lac operator to inhibit transcription in E. coli. This inhibition can be relieved by adding lactose or isopropyl-β-D-thiogalactopyranoside (IPTG).
   8656..9244    -  rep_origin     ori: high-copy-number ColE1/pMB1/pBR322/pUC origin of replication
   9415..10275   -  CDS            AmpR: β-lactamase; bla; confers resistance to ampicillin, carbenicillin, and related antibiotics
  10276..10380   -  promoter       AmpR promoter: bla
  10443..10495   -  misc_feature   bom (fragment): basis of mobility region from pBR322
  10636..10702   +  CDS            small t antigen (fragment): SV40 (simian virus 40) small t antigen
