[The description below was written by a language model from this plasmid's Addgene catalogue record and pLannotate feature annotations shown in this document.]
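Description:
pCEFL3xHAmGli2 is a mammalian expression plasmid of about 10.7 kb, built on the pCEFL backbone, that drives production of mouse Gli2 carrying three copies of the HA epitope at its N terminus. Transcription comes from the human EF-1α promoter; the feature table shows the core promoter followed by portions of EF-1α intron A, which normally enhances expression from this promoter. The annotated Gli2 coding sequence spans roughly 4.6 kb and is followed by a bovine growth hormone polyadenylation signal. The 3xHA tag is not called as a separate feature, but the catalogue places it at the N terminus, which would fit the unannotated stretch between the intron and the Gli2 open reading frame. The restriction sites used for cloning are not recorded.

A second cassette places the neomycin phosphotransferase gene under the SV40 enhancer/early promoter with an SV40 poly(A) signal, allowing G418 selection of stably transfected mammalian cells. In E. coli the plasmid is maintained through a high-copy ColE1/pUC-type origin and selected with ampicillin via β-lactamase. An f1 origin is also present, along with an SP6 promoter downstream of the insert. The remaining annotations are short vector remnants (fragments of ble, lacI, lac promoter/operator, bom and SV40 small t antigen) that have no evident functional role.

Gli2 is a zinc-finger transcription factor that mediates Hedgehog pathway output. The associated publication concerns Gli2 trafficking between the primary cilium and the nucleus, so the construct is suited to expressing epitope-tagged Gli2 for localisation, immunodetection or signalling studies in cultured mammalian cells.
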