Addgene plasmid #37671: pCEFL3xHAmGli2
Depositing lab: Philip Beachy. Depositing organization: Stanford University. Publication: Gli2 trafficking links Hedgehog-dependent activation of Smoothened in the primary cilium to transcriptional activation in the nucleus. Kim J, Kato M, Beachy PA. Proc Natl Acad Sci U S A. 2009 Dec 22;106(51):21666-71. Epub 2009 Dec 8. 10.1073/pnas.0912180106 PubMed 19996169.
Backbone
  Vector backbone: pCEFL
  Vector type: Mammalian Expression
  Selectable markers: Neomycin (select with G418)
Growth in bacteria
  Bacterial resistance: Ampicillin, 100 μg/mL
  Growth temperature: 37°C
  Growth strain: DH5alpha
  Copy number: Unknown
Gene/Insert
  Gene/Insert name: Gli2
  Species: M. musculus (mouse)
  Entrez Gene: Gli2
  Promoter: EF1a
  Tag / fusion protein: 3xHA (N terminal on insert)
  Cloning method: Restriction Enzyme; 5′ cloning site unknown (unknown if destroyed); 3′ cloning site unknown (unknown if destroyed)
  Sequencing primers: 5′ EF1a-Fwd; 3′ BGH-Rev
Resource information
  A portion of this plasmid was derived from a plasmid made by: pCEFL was provided by J. Silvio Gutkind (National Institutes of Health).
Terms and licenses: Academic/Nonprofit Terms; Industry Terms: Not Available to Industry
How to cite: pCEFL3xHAmGli2 was a gift from Philip Beachy (Addgene plasmid # 37671 ; http://n2t.net/addgene:37671 ; RRID:Addgene_37671)
