>Addgene plasmid #37671 | pCEFL3xHAmGli2 | addgene partial sequence | sequence record 48811 | EF1a-F 5'-TCAAGCCTCAGACAGTGGTTC-3'
AAGCTTGCCGCCACCATGGGATACCCATACGATGTTCCTGACTATGCGGGCTATCCCTATGACGTCCCGG
ACTATGCTGCTAGCTATCCATATGACGTTCCAGATTACGCTAGATCCACTAGTGAGACTTCTGCCCCAGC
CCCTGCACTGGAGAAGAAAGAAGCCAAGAGTGGTCTCTTGGAGGACAGCAGCTTCCCCGACCCAGGGAAA
AAGGCCTGTCCTCTGGCGGTGGCCGCAGCTGTAGCCGCCCACGGAGTTCCTCAGCAGCTCCTGCCGGCTT
TCCACGCGCCTTTGCCGATTGACATGAGACACCAGGAGGGAAGGTACCATTATGACCCTCACTCTGTCCA
CAGTGTACACGGGCCTCCCACCCTAAGTGGCAGCCCTGTCATCTCAGATATCTCCTTGATACGACTTTCT
CCACACCCTGCTGGCCCTGGAGAGTCACCCTTCAGCGCCCACCACCCCTACGTGAACCCCCATATGGAGC
ACTACCTCCGGTCTGTGCACAGCAGCCCCACACTCTCAATGATCTCTGCCGCCAGGGGCCTCAGCCCTGC
TGATGTGGCCCACGAACATCTGAAAGAGAGGGGACTCTTTAGCCTCGCAGCCCCAGGCACCAACCCTTCA
GACTATTACCACCAGATGACCCTCATGGCAAGCCACCCCACCCCTTATGGGGACCTTCTAATGCAGAGCG
GGGGTGCTGCTAGCGCACCCCATCTCCATGACTACCTCAACCCTGTGGATGCATCACGATTCTCTAGTCC
ACGTGTGACCCCACGACTGAGCCGCAAGCGGGCTCTGTCCATCTC
